Addgene plasmid #26576: CaV1.3e[8a,11,31b,Δ32,42a] mut
Depositing lab: Diane Lipscombe. Depositing organization: Brown University. Publication: Neuronal Ca(V)1.3alpha(1) L-type channels activate at relatively hyperpolarized membrane potentials and are incompletely inhibited by dihydropyridines. Xu W, Lipscombe D. J Neurosci. 2001 Aug 15. 21(16):5944-51. PubMed 11487617.
Backbone
  Vector backbone: pcDNA6/V5-His ABC
  Backbone manufacturer: Invitrogen
  Backbone size w/o insert (bp): 5100
  Vector type: Mammalian Expression
Growth in bacteria
  Bacterial resistance: Ampicillin, 100 μg/mL
  Growth temperature: 37°C
  Growth strain: Top10F'
  Growth instructions: Top10F'
  Copy number: Unknown
Gene/Insert
  Gene/Insert name: CACNA1D (alt names: calcium channel, voltage-dependent, L type, alpha 1D subunit; Cav1.3)
  Species: R. norvegicus (rat)
  Insert size (bp): 5700
  Mutation: Contains exons 8a, 11, 31b and 42a.Deletion of exon 32. nt 3310 (GTG->GCG) [Val->Ala]; nt 731 (TCA->GGA) [Ser->Gly].
  Entrez Gene: Cacna1d
  Tag / fusion protein: V5 (C terminal on backbone); 6XHis (C terminal on backbone)
  Cloning method: Restriction Enzyme; 5′ cloning site NheI (not destroyed); 3′ cloning site NotI (not destroyed)
  Sequencing primers: 5′ T7; 3′ BGH-rev
Terms and licenses: Academic/Nonprofit Terms; Industry Terms: Not Available to Industry
Depositor comments: Isolated from superior cervical ganglia. For more information about this plasmid: http://neuroscience.brown.edu/LipscombeLab/homepage/otherpages/clonespage/clonespage1.htm
How to cite: CaV1.3e[8a,11,31b,Δ32,42a] mut was a gift from Diane Lipscombe (Addgene plasmid # 26576 ; http://n2t.net/addgene:26576 ; RRID:Addgene_26576)
