[The description below was written by a language model from this plasmid's Addgene catalogue record.]
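Description:
CaV1.3e[8a,11,31b,Δ32,42a] mut is a mammalian expression plasmid built on the commercial pcDNA6/V5-His backbone (about 5.1 kb) and carrying a roughly 5.7 kb rat Cacna1d cDNA, which encodes the pore-forming alpha 1D subunit of the L-type voltage-gated calcium channel CaV1.3. The clone was isolated from superior cervical ganglia and represents a defined neuronal splice isoform. As the name indicates, it includes alternative exons 8a, 11, 31b and 42a and lacks exon 32. The "mut" designation reflects two recorded amino-acid substitutions, a Val-to-Ala change at nucleotide 3310 and a Ser-to-Gly change at nucleotide 731. The record does not say whether these are deliberate mutations or cloning variants, nor what functional effect they have.

The insert sits between NheI and NotI sites, both preserved, and can be sequenced from the flanking T7 and BGH-reverse primer sites. The backbone supplies C-terminal V5 and 6xHis tags. However, the record does not confirm that the channel coding sequence reads through in frame into them. The plasmid is propagated in E. coli under ampicillin selection, and its copy number is listed as unknown. No feature table is provided, so the promoter and any mammalian selection marker are not stated, although vectors of this series generally use a CMV promoter and BGH polyadenylation signal with blasticidin selection. The associated work characterised neuronal CaV1.3 channels, reporting activation at relatively hyperpolarized potentials and incomplete dihydropyridine block, so the construct is suited to heterologous expression for studying the biophysics and pharmacology of this splice variant.
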