>Addgene plasmid #26576 | CaV1.3e[8a,11,31b,Δ32,42a] mut | depositor partial sequence | sequence record 12589 | CAV1.3 ORF
ATGCAGCATCAACGGCAGCAGCAAGAGGACCACGCGAACGAGGCAAACTATGCAAGAGGCACCAGACTCC
CTATTTCTGGTGAAGGACCAACTTCTCAGCCGAACAGCTCCAAGCAAACCGTCCTGTCTTGGCAAGCTGC
AATTGATGCTGCTAGACAGGCCAAGGCCGCCCAGACCATGAGCACGTCTGCACCCCCACCTGTAGGATCT
CTCTCCCAAAGAAAACGTCAGCAATACGCCAAGAGCAAAAAACAGGGTAACTCGTCTAACAGCCGACCTG
CCCGTGCCCTCTTCTGTTTATCCCTCAATAACCCCATCCGAAGAGCCTGCATTAGTATAGTGGATTGGAA
ACCATTTGACATATTTATATTATTGGCTATTTTTGCCAATTGTGTGGCCTTAGCTATTTACATCCCGTTC
CCTGAAGATGATTCTAATTCAACAAATCATAACTTGGAAAAAGTAGAATATGCCTTCCTGATTATCTTTA
CAGTGGAGACATTTCTGAAGATTATAGCGTACGGACTGCTGCTGCATCCTAATGCTTACGTTAGGAACGG
ATGGAACTTACTGGATTTTGTTATAGTAATAGTAGGATTGTTTAGTGTAATTTTGGAACAATTAACCAAA
GAAACAGAAGGCGGGAACCACTCTAGTGGCAAATCAGGAGGCTTTGATGTCAAAGCCCTCCGTGCCTTCC
GAGTGTTAAGACCGCTTCGACTTGTATCATCAGTGCCCAGTTTACAAGTTGTTCTGAACTCCATTATAAA
AGCCATGGTCCCCCTCCTCCACATAGCCCTTTTGGTGTTATTCGTAATTATCATCTATGCGATTATAGGG
TTGGAACTTTTTATTGGAAAAATGCACAAAACCTGTTTTTTTGCTGACTCAGATATAGTAGCTGAAGAGG
ACCCAGCTCCATGCGCGTTCTCAGGGAATGGACGCCAGTGTGCCGCCAATGGCACGGAATGTAGGAGCGG
CTGGGTCGGCCCCAATGGAGGCATCACTAATTTTGACAACTTTGCCTTTGCCATGCTCACTGTGTTCCAG
TGCATCACCATGGAGGGCTGGACAGATGTGCTCTACTGGGTTAATGATGCGATAGGATGGGAGTGGCCAT
GGGTGTATTTTGTTAGTCTGATCATCCTTGGCTCATTTTTCGTCCTTAACCTGGTTCTTGGTGTCCTTAG
TGGAGAATTCTCAAAGGAAAGAGAGAAGGCTAAAGCACGTGGAGATTTCCAGAAGCTTCGGGAGAAGCAG
CAGCTGGAAGAGGATCTCAAGGGCTACTTGGACTGGATCACCCAGGCAGAAGACATAGATCCTGAGAATG
AAGAGGAGGGTGGAGAGGAGGGCAAACGAAACACTAGCATGCCCACCAGTGAGACCGAATCTGTGAACAC
AGAGAACGTAAGTGGTGAAGGCGAGACCCAGGGATGCTGTGGAAGTCTCTGGTGCTGGTGGAAAAGAAGA
GGCGCGGCCAAGACTGGGCCCTCTGGGTGTCGGCGGTGGGGCCAAGCCATCTCGAAATCCAAGCTCAGCC
GTCGGTGGCGTCGCTGGAACCGGTTCAATCGCAGGAGATGCAGGGCAGCTGTGAAGTCTGTCACGTTTTA
CTGGCTGGTGATCGTTCTGGTGTTTCTCAACACTCTGACGATTTCCTCTGAGCACTACAATCAGCCAGAC
TGGCTGACGCAGATTCAAGATATAGCGAACAAAGTGCTCTTGGCTTTGTTCACCTGTGAGATGCTGGTGA
AGATGTACAGCCTGGGCCTCCAGGCCTACTTCGTCTCTCTCTTCAACCGCTTCGATTGCTTTGTGGTGTG
TGGGGGAATCACCGAAACCATCCTGGTGGAACTGGAGCTCATGTCTCCCCTGGGCGTCTCTGTGTTCCGG
TGTGTACGTCTCCTGAGGATCTTCAAAGTGACCAGGCACTGGACTTCCCTGAGCAACTTGGTGGCGTCCC
TGTTAAACTCCATGAAGTCCATCGCCTCTCTGCTGTTGCTGCTCTTCCTCTTCATCATCATCTTCTCCCT
GCTGGGGATGCAGCTGTTCGGAGGGAAGTTCAATTTCGATGAGACACAGACCAAGCGAAGCACCTTCGAC
AACTTCCCACAGGCGCTCCTGACTGTGTTCCAGATCCTGACGGGCGAAGACTGGAATGCGGTGATGTATG
ACGGCATCATGGCCTACGGAGGCCCGTCCTCCTCTGGAATGATTGTCTGTATTTACTTCATCATCCTTTT
CATCTGTGGTAACTATATCCTGCTGAACGTCTTCTTGGCCATTGCTGTAGACAATTTGGCTGATGCTGAA
AGTCTGAACACTGCTCAGAAAGAGGAAGCCGAAGAAAAAGAAAGGAAAAAAATTGCCAGAAAAGAAAGCC
TAGAAAACAAAAAAAACAACAAACCAGAGGTCAACCAGATAGCCAACAGTGACAACAAGGTTACTATTGA
TGACTATCAAGAGGAGGCTGAAGATAAGGACCCTTATCCACCCTGCGATGTGCCAGTAGGTGAAGAGGAA
GAGGAGGAGGAAGAGGACGAGCCTGAGGTTCCTGCTGGTCCCCGTCCTCGAAGAATCTCAGAGTTGAACA
TGAAGGAGAAAATTGCGCCCATCCCCGAAGGAAGCGCATTCTTCATTCTTAGCAAGACCAACCCGATCCG
TGTGGGTTGCCACAAACTCATCAACCACCACATCTTCACCAACCTCATCCTGGTCTTCATCATGCTGAGC
AGCGCTGCCCTGGCCGCAGAGGATCCCATCCGCAGCCACTCCTTCCGCAACACTATACTGGGCTACTTTG
ACTATGCTTTCACAGCCATCTTTACGGTTGAAATCCTGTTAAAGATGACAACTTTTGGAGCGTTCTTGCA
CAAAGGGGCTTTCTGTAGGAACTACTTCAATTTGCTGGACATGCTGGTCGTTGGGGTGTCTCTGGTGTCA
TTTGGGATTCAATCCAGTGCCATCTCGGTTGTGAAGATTCTGAGGGTCTTAAGGGTCTTGAGGCCTCTCA
GAGCAATCAACAGAGCAAAAGGACTTAAGCACGTGGTCCAGTGTGTCTTTGTGGCCATCCGAACCATCGG
CAACATCATGATCGTCACGACCCTGCTCCAGTTCATGTTTGCTTGCATTGGGGTCCAGCTGTTCAAGGGG
AAGTTCTACCGTTGCACAGATGAGGCCAAAAGTAACCCCGAGGAGTGCAGGGGGCTTTTCATCCTTTATA
AGGACGGCGATGTCGACAGTCCCGTGGTCCGTGAGAGGATCTGGCAAAACAGTGATTTCAATTTCGACAA
TGTCCTTTCGGCTATGATGGTGCTCTTCACGGTCTCGACTTTTGAGGGCTGGCCCGCGTTGCTGTACAAA
GCTATTGACTCAAACGGAGAGAACGTTGGTCCTGTCTACAACTACCGTGTGGAGATCTCCATCTTCTTCA
TTATCTACATCATCATCGTGGCCTTCTTCATGATGAATATCTTCGTGGGCTTCGTCATCGTCACCTTCCA
GGAGCAGGGAGAAAAGGAGTATAAGAACTGTGAGCTGGACAAAAATCAGCGTCAGTGTGTGGAATATGCC
TTGAAGGCCCGCCCCTTAAGGAGATACATCCCCAAAAACCCATACCAGTACAAGTTCTGGTACGTGGTGA
ACTCCTCGCCTTTCGAATATATGATGTTTGTCCTCATCATGCTCAACACGCTCTGCCTGGCCATGCAGCA
CTATGAGCAATCCAAGATGTTCAATGACGCCATGGACATTCTGAACATGGTCTTCACGGGGGTCTTCACC
GTTGAGATGGTTTTGAAAGTCATCGCATTTAAGCCCAAGCACTATTTCACTGATGCATGGAATACTTTTG
ATGCCTTAATTGTTGTCGGTAGCGTCGTTGATATTGCTATAACTGAAGTGAATAACTCTGAAGAGAGCAA
TAGAATCTCCATCACCTTTTTCCGTCTTTTCCGAGTGATGCGGTTGGTGAAGCTTCTCAGCAGAGGGGAA
GGCATCCGGACTCTGCTATGGACCTTCATTAAGTCCTTCCAGGCACTCCCATATGTCGCCCTCCTCATTG
CCATGCTCTTCTTCATCTACGCCGTCATTGGCATGCAGATGTTTGGGAAGGTTGCCATGAGAGATAACAA
CCAGATCAATAGGAACAACAACTTCCAGACGTTTCCCCAGGCAGTGCTGCTGCTCTTCAGGTGTGCAACA
GGGGAGGCCTGGCAGGAGATCATGCTCGCCTGCCTCCCTGGGAAGCTGTGTGACCCGGACTCAGATTACA
ACCCAGGAGAGGAATATACTTGTGGGAGCAACTTTGCCATTGTCTACTTCATCAGCTTTTACATGCTCTG
TGCGTTCCTGATCATCAACCTCTTCGTGGCTGTCATCATGGACAATTTTGACTATCTGACGAGGGACTGG
TCTATTCTGGGGCCTCACCACTTGGACGAATTCAAAAGAATATGGTCTGAATATGACCCCGAGGCAAAGG
GAAGGATAAAACACCTTGATGTGGTCACTTTGCTCCGACGTATCCAGCCTCCCCTGGGATTTGGAAAGTT
GTGTCCACACCGAGTGGCGTGTAAGAGATTGGTCGCCATGAACATGCCTCTCAACAGTGATGGGACAGTC
ATGTTCAATGCAACTCTGTTTGCTTTGGTACGGACGGCTCTCAAGATCAAGACTGAAGGCAACCTGGAGC
AAGCTAATGAAGAGCTCCGCGCTGTGATAAAGAAAATCTGGAAGAAGACAAGCATGAAGCTACTTGACCA
AGTTGTCCCTCCAGCTGGTGATGATGAGGTAACCGTGGGGAAGTTCTATGCTACTTTCCTGATACAGGAC
TACTTTAGGAAATTCAAGAAGCGGAAAGAGCAAGGCCTGGTGGGGAAATACCCTGCGAAGAACACCACGA
TCGCCCTACAGATGCTTGAACGGATGCTCTAGAGTTGTCTGCCTGAGCTACCGCACCAAGCTGGTTAGTC
CGGAGGCGCTGTGGCTAAGGCCTTGAAAGGGCAAACTCCCCCTCGAGCTTATTTCTACTGAAGCAGCATT
TCAGGAGAAATGCAGGCACCAAAGCCCTGGGGAGACCCCTTGCGAGCAAGGCACTCCTCCGGAAGGAAGG
AAGGAAGGCAGAAGCCGGGCTGTGTGTGGCTCATCTGTGGAGCCCTGGCTGCCTGTTGCGGACACTGCTC
ATGGTGGCTCCTTTTCATGAAAGGGAACATATGAGTTATGTTTTCCCCTTCCAAGCCAGAGACTCAGTGA
GAGGGAAAGAAAGAGAGAGAGGGAGGGAGAGAGGGAGAGAGAGAACGCAAAGGGGCAGCCACCCCACAGA
GAAATCAAATGAACACAACTTGCTGACGATGGCCAGTGAATAAAATAAATAATGTTTTTAATATATATAT
ATATACATATATATGTGTATGTATATATATATGACTAAGCAGACCTGTGTAAGGCAGACAACGGACTCTG
CCCCAAAGTCCTGCATCCCTAGTTTGCCCGGACTCCCAAAGACTGGCAGGCTGATTGGAACTGAGCAGAC
AGAGTTCCTTTCCTGTGCCAGCACGTCACAACCTCCTGACCACCCGGCCCTGCTGCTTGCAGTGACCTAG
TCCAGAATGCACTGTAGGTGGAAGGCCAGGAAGCTCAGACACACCCATTGAAACTAACACATACACCCGC
ATGCCAAAACCAACCAGGCAACAGCTCAGGTTCCGTCTCCCCTACCGTGTCCGCGGGGAAACGCC
