>Addgene plasmid #26576 | CaV1.3e[8a,11,31b,Δ32,42a] mut | addgene partial sequence | sequence record 32768 | 26576 with rCav1-3e-e43R 5'-TTTCAAGGCCTTAGCCACAG
GCGGTAGCTCAGGCAGACAACTCTAGAGCATCCGTTCAAGCATCTGTAGGGCGATCGTGGTGTTCTTCGC
AGGGTATTTCCCCACCAGGCCTTGCTCTTTCCGCTTCTTGAATTTCCTAAAGTAGTCCTGTATCAGGAAA
GTAGCATAGAACTTCCCCACGGTTACCTCATCATCACCAGCTGGAGGGACAACTTGGTCAAGTAGCTTCA
TGCTTGTCTTCTTCCAGATTTTCTTTATCACAGCGCGGAGCTCTTCATTAGCTTGCTCCAGGTTGCCTTC
AGTCTTGATCTTGAGAGCCGTCCGTACCAAAGCAAACAGAGTTGCATTGAACATGACTGTCCCATCACTG
TTGAGAGGCATGTTCATGGCGACCAATCTCTTACACGCCACTCGGTGTGGACACAACTTTCCAAATCCCA
GGGGAGGCTGGATACGTCGGAGCAAAGTGACCACATCAAGGTGTTTTATCCTTCCCTTTGCCTCGGGGTC
ATATTCAGACCATATTCTTTTGAATTCGTCCAAGTGGTGAGGCCCCAGAATAGACCAGTCCCTCGTCAGA
TAGTCAAAATTGTCCATGATGACAGCCACGAAGAGGTTGATGATCAGGAACGCACAGAGCATGTAAAAGC
TGATGAAGTAGACAATGGCAAAGTTGCTCCC
