>Addgene plasmid #26576 | CaV1.3e[8a,11,31b,Δ32,42a] mut | addgene partial sequence | sequence record 32769 | 26576 with BGH-rev
TCATGGTGATGGTGATGATGACCGGTACGCGTAGAATCGAGACCGAGGAGAGGGTTAGGGATAGGCTTAC
CTTCGAACCGCGGGCCCTCTAGACTCGAGCGGCCGCTCTAGAACTAGTGGATCCCCCGGGCTGCAGGAAT
TCGGCACGAGGGCGTTTCCCCGCGGACACGGTAGGGGAGACGGAACCTGAGCTGTTGCCTGGTTGGTTTT
GGCATGCGGGTGTATGTGTTAGTTTCAATGGGTGTGTCTGAGCTTCCTGGCCTTCCACCTACAGTGCATT
CTGGACTAGGTCACTGCAGCAAGCAGGGCCGGGTGGTCAGGAGGTTGTGACGTGCTGGCACAGGAAAGGA
ACTCTGTCTGCTCAGTTCCAATCAGCCTGCCAGTCTTTGGGAGTCCGGGCAAACTAGGGATGCAGGACTT
TGGGGCAGAGTCCGTTGTCTGCCTTACACAGGTCTGCTTAGTCATATATATATACATACACATATATATG
TATATATATATATATTAAAAACATTATTTATTTTATTCACTGGCCATCGTCAGCAAGTTGTGTTCATTTG
ATTTCTCTGTGGGGTGGCTGCCCCTTTGCGTTCTCTCTCTCCCTCTCTCCCTCCCTCTCTCTCTTTCTTT
CCCTCTCACTGAGTCTCTGGCTTGGAAGGGGAAAACATAACTCATATGTTCCCTTTCATGAAAAGGAGCC
ACCATGAGCAGTGTCCGCAACAGGCAGCCAGGGCTCCACAGATGAGCCACACACAGCCCGGCTTCTGCCT
TCCTTCCTTCCTTCCGGAGGAGTGCCTTGCTCGCAAGGGGTCTCCCCAGGGCTTTGGTGCCTGCATTTCT
CCTGAAATGCTGCTTCAGTA
